Addgene plasmid #146344: pAc5.1B-lambdaN-HA-DmGW182-WG338A_F
Purpose: Insect Expression of DmGW182-WG338A
Depositing lab: Elisa Izaurralde. Depositing organization: Max Planck Institute for Developmental Biology. Publication: A C-terminal silencing domain in GW182 is essential for miRNA function. Eulalio A, Helms S, Fritzsch C, Fauser M, Izaurralde E. RNA. 2009 Jun;15(6):1067-77. doi: 10.1261/rna.1605509. Epub 2009 Apr 21. PubMed 19383769.
Backbone
  Vector backbone: Unknown
  Vector type: Insect Expression
Growth in bacteria
  Bacterial resistance: Ampicillin, 100 μg/mL
  Growth temperature: 37°C
  Growth strain: DH5alpha
  Copy number: Low Copy
Gene/Insert
  Gene/Insert name: DmGW182-WG338A
  Species: D. melanogaster (fly)
  Entrez Gene: gw (a.k.a. Dmel_CG31992, CG11484, CG31992, CG9905, Dmel\CG31992, GQ182, GW, GW182, Gw, Gw182, anon-EST:Posey205, dGW182, gw182)
  Cloning method: Unknown
Terms and licenses: Academic/Nonprofit Terms; Industry Terms: Not Available to Industry
Depositor comments: Plasmids from this collection were made available to the research community and donated after the lab closed. Please note that the sequence provided by the depositing laboratory may be theoretical/predicted or based on Sanger sequencing results. There may be discrepancies between sequencing results obtained by Addgene and the depositor sequence. If an Addgene verified sequence is not available, please contact before placing your order to request that our lab fully sequence the plasmid.
How to cite: pAc5.1B-lambdaN-HA-DmGW182-WG338A_F was a gift from Elisa Izaurralde (Addgene plasmid # 146344 ; http://n2t.net/addgene:146344 ; RRID:Addgene_146344)
