[The description below was written by a language model from this plasmid's Addgene catalogue record and pLannotate feature annotations shown in this document.]
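Description:
pAc5.1B-lambdaN-HA-DmGW182-WG338A_F is a 9.6 kb insect-cell expression plasmid for producing a mutant form of Drosophila melanogaster GW182 (gene gw, also called Gawky) as a λN-HA fusion. The catalogue lists the backbone as unknown, although the name and the annotated parts point to a pAc5.1B-type vector. Expression is driven by the Drosophila actin 5C (Ac5) promoter, a strong constitutive promoter commonly used in fly cell lines such as S2 cells. An SV40 polyadenylation signal lies downstream of the coding region. In bacteria the plasmid replicates from a ColE1/pUC-type origin and is selected with ampicillin through the bla gene and its own promoter. The catalogue records it as low copy, despite the origin's high-copy annotation. The short tetracycline-resistance and SV40 large T antigen fragments appear to be non-functional backbone remnants.

The open reading frame begins with a short fragment of the bacteriophage λ N protein, the peptide that binds boxB RNA hairpins, followed by an HA epitope (annotated as part of a 3xHA tag) and then the gw coding sequence of about 4.1 kb. A V5 tag sequence lies just downstream, but the record does not show whether it is translated in frame with the insert. The λN peptide allows the protein to be tethered to reporter mRNAs carrying boxB sites, so its silencing activity can be tested independently of miRNA and Argonaute recruitment, while the HA tag supports detection and immunoprecipitation. The "WG338A" designation indicates an alanine substitution mutant, but the record does not define the exact change or its functional effect. The associated publication concerns a C-terminal silencing domain in GW182 that is essential for miRNA function.
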