Features (pLannotate 1.2.2; 11 found; start..end, strand, type, name):
     56..2568    +  promoter       Ac5 promoter: Drosophila melanogaster actin 5C promoter
   2589..2654    +  CDS            N (fragment): REGN_LAMBD - Experimental evidence at protein level: Swiss-Prot protein existence level 1. Plays a role as a transcriptional antitermination factor that allows the virus to initiate its lytic phase. Activates expression of the delayed viral early genes by modifying host RNA polymerase (RNAP) into a form that is resistant to termination signals. This antitermination function requires the host NusA protein which serves to stabilize the interaction between antitermination protein N and host RNA polymerase. From Escherichia phage lambda (Bacteriophage lambda).
   2682..2708    +  CDS            3xHA (fragment): three tandem HA epitope tags
   2709..6860    +  CDS            gw: GAWKY_DROME - Also known as GW182 From Drosophila melanogaster (Fruit fly).
   6899..6940    +  CDS            V5 tag: epitope tag from simian virus 5
   7040..7174    -  polyA_signal   SV40 poly(A) signal: SV40 polyadenylation signal
   7197..7281    -  CDS            large T antigen (fragment): large T antigen from SV40 (simian virus 40)
   7282..7752    +  CDS            TcR (fragment): tetracycline efflux protein; tet; confers resistance to tetracycline
   7796..8384    -  rep_origin     ori: high-copy-number ColE1/pMB1/pBR322/pUC origin of replication
   8555..9415    -  CDS            AmpR: β-lactamase; bla; confers resistance to ampicillin, carbenicillin, and related antibiotics
   9416..9520    -  promoter       AmpR promoter: bla
>Addgene plasmid #146344 | pAc5.1B-lambdaN-HA-DmGW182-WG338A_F | depositor full sequence | sequence record 288789 | Full Sequence
CTTCAAGGAATTAATTCTATATTCTAAAAACACAAATGATACTTCTAAAAAAAATCATGAATGGCATCAA
CTCTGAATCAAATCTTTGCAGATGCACCTACTTCTCATTTCCACTGTCACATCATTTTTCCAGATCTCGC
TGCCTGTTATGTGGCCCACAAACCAAGACACGTTTTATGGCCATTAAAGCTGGCTGATCGTCGCCAAACA
CCAAATACATATCAATATGTACATTCGAGAAAGAAGCGATCAAAGAAGCGTCTTCGGGCGAGTAGGAGAA
TGCGGAGGAGAAGGAGAACGAGCTGATCTAGTATCTCTCCACAATCCAATGCCAACTGACCAACTGGCCA
TATTCGGAGCAATTTGAAGCCAATTTCCATCGCCTGGCGATCGCTCCATTCTTGGCTATATGTTTTTCAC
CGTTCCCGGGGCCATTTTCAAAGACTCGTCGGTAAGATAAGATTGTGTCACTCGCTGTCTCTCTTCATTT
GTCGAAGAATGCTGAGGAATTTCGCGATGACGTCGGCGAGTATTTTGAAGAATGAGAATAATTTGTATTT
ATACGAAAATCAGTTAGTGGAATTTTCTACAAAAACATGTTATCTATAGATAATTTTGTTGCAAAATATG
TTGACTATGACAAAGATTGTATGTATATACCTTTAATGTATTCTCATTTTCTTATGTATTTATAATGGCA
ATGATGATACTGATGATATTTTAAGATGATGCCAGACCACAGGCTGATTTCTGCGTCTTTTGCCGAACGC
AGTGCATGTGCGGTTGTTGTTTTTTGGAATAGTTTCAATTTTCGGACTGTCCGCTTTGATTTCAGTTTCT
TGGCTTATTCAAAAAGCAAAGTAAAGCCAAAAAAGCGAGATGGCAATACCAAATGCGGCAAAACGGTAGT
GGAAGGAAAGGGGTGCGGGGCAGCGGAAGGAAGGGTGGGGCGGGGCGTGGCGGGGTCTGTGGCTGGGCGC
GACGTCACCGACGTTGGAGCCACTCCTTTGACCATGTGTGCGTGTGTGTATTATTCGTGTCTCGCCACTC
GCCGGTTGTTTTTTTCTTTTTATCTCGCTCTCTCTAGCGCCATCTCGTACGCATGCTCAACGCACCGCAT
GTTGCCGTGTCCTTTATGCGTCATTTTGGCTCGAAATAGGCAATTATTTAAACAAAGATTAGTCAACGAA
AACGCTAAAATAAATAAGTCTACAATATGGTTACTTATTGCCATGTGTGTGCAGCCAACGATAGCAACAA
AAGCAACAACACAGTGGCTTTCCCTCTTTCACTTTTTGTTTGCAAGCGCGTGCGAGCAAGACGGCACGAC
CGGCAAACGCAATTACGCTGACAAAGAGCAGACGAAGTTTTGGCCGAAAAACATCAAGGCGCCTGATACG
AATGCATTTGCAATAACAATTGCGATATTTAATATTGTTTATGAAGCTGTTTGACTTCAAAACACACAAA
AAAAAAAATAAAACAAATTATTTGAAAGAGAATTAGGAATCGGACAGCTTATCGTTACGGGCTAACAGCA
CACCGAGACGAAATAGCTTACCTGACGTCACAGCCTCTGGAAGAACTGCCGCCAAGCAGAGAGAGAGAGA
AAAAGAGGGAGAGCAGCTTAGACCGCATGTGCTTGTGTGTGAGGCGTCTCTCTCTTCGTCTCCTGTTTGC
GCAAACGCATAGACTGCACTGAGAAAATCGATTACCTATTTTTTATGAATGAATATTTGCACTATTACTA
TTCAAAACTATTAAGATAGCAATCACATTCAATAGCCAAATACTATACCACCTGAGCGATGCAACGAAAT
GATCAATTTGAGCAAAAATGCTGCATATTTAGGACGGCATCATTATAGAAATGCTTCTTGCTGTGTACTT
TTCTCTCGTCTGGCAGCTGTTTCGCCGTTATTGTTAAAACCGGCTTAAGTTAGGTGTGTTTTCTACGACT
AGTGATGCCCCTACTAGAAGATGTGTGTTGCACAAATGTCCCTGAATAACCAATTTGAAGTGCAGATAGC
AGTAAACGTAAGCTAATATGAATATTATTTAACTGTAATGTTTTAATATCGCTGGACATTACTAATAAAC
CCACTATAAACACATGTACATATGTATGTTTTGGCATACAATGAGTAGTTGGGGAAAAAATGTGTAAAAG
CACCGTGACCATCACAGCATAAAGATAACCAGCTGAAGTATCGAATATGAGTAACCCCCAAATTGAATCA
CATGCCGCAACTGATAGGACCCATGGAAGTACACTCTTCATGGCGATATACAAGACACACACAAGCACGA
ACACCCAGTTGCGGAGGAAATTCTCCGTAAATGAAAACCCAATCGGCGAACAATTCATACCCATATATGG
TAAAAGTTTTGAACGCGACTTGAGAGCGGAGAGCATTGCGGCTGATAAGGTTTTAGCGCTAAGCGGGCTT
TATAAAACGGGCTGCGGGACCAGTTTTCATATCACTACCGTTTGAGTTCTTGTGCTGTGTGGATACTCCT
CCCGACACAAAGCCGCTCCATCAGCCAGCAGTCGTCTAATCCAGAGACCCCGGATCGGGGTACCCAACAT
GGACGCACAAACACGACGACGTGAGCGTCGCGCTGAGAAACAAGCTCAATGGAAAGCTGCAAACGGTGGA
TCTCCTCCAAGCTTGATGGCTTACCCATACGATGTTCCAGATTACGCTATGCGTGAAGCCCTTTTTTCCC
AAGATGGCTGGGGCTGTCAGCATGTTAACCAGGATACTAATTGGGAAGTTCCCAGTTCGCCAGAACCAGC
CAATAAGGATGCACCCGGTCCACCAATGTGGAAGCCAAGCATTAACAATGGTACTGATCTTTGGGAGTCC
AATTTGAGAAACGGAGGTCAGCCGGCCGCACAGCAAGTTCCAAAGCCGTCGTGGGGTCATACACCATCCT
CTAACTTAGGTGGAACATGGGGTGAGGACGACGATGGCGCCGATAGTAGTAGTGTGTGGACTGGAGGAGC
TGTTAGCAACGCGGGATCCGGAGCTGCAGTGGGAGTAAACCAAGCCGGAGTTAATGTCGGTCCAGGCGGT
GTTGTTTCGTCTGGCGGACCTCAGTGGGGACAAGGTGTCGTTGGCGTCGGACTTGGATCAACTGGAGGTA
ACGGGTCAAGCAATATAACTGGATCGTCTGGAGTCGCAACAGGTAGTAGCGGAAACTCCAGCAACGCTGG
TAACGGTTGGGGAGACCCTCGTGAAATACGCCCTTTGGGAGTTGGTGGCTCCATGGATATTCGAAATGTT
GAACATCGCGGCGGTAACGGTTCTGGAGCAACTTCGAGCGATCCACGAGACATTCGCATGATCGATCCGC
GTGACCCTATTCGAGGAGATCCCCGTGGAATATCTGGTCGTCTTAATGGGACCTCTGAAATGTGGGGTCA
TCATCCACAAATGTCCCATAACCAGTTGCAAGGTATCAACAAAATGGTTGGTCAAAGTGTAGCAACTGCC
AGCACCAGTGTCGGAACATCTGGCTCGGGCATCGGTCCTGGAGGTCCCGGTCCTAGTACAGTATCAGGCA
ATATCCCAACACAGTGGGGGCCTGCTCAACCGGTAAGCGTTGGTGTAAGTGGTCCCAAAGACATGTCAAA
ACAGATAAGTGGATGGGAGGAACCATCACCACCGCCTCAGCGTCGCAGTATTCCTAACTACGATGATGGT
ACATCGTTGGCGGCTCAGCAAACTCGTGTTCCCGCTGCAAGCGGTCACTGGAAAGACATGACTGATTCGA
TAGGTCGTAGTAGTCATCTCATGCGTGGCCAAAGCCAAACGGGAGGTATAGGAATAGCCGGCGTTGGAAA
TAGCAATGTTCCAGTGGGAGCCAATCCAAGTAATCCTATAAGCAGTGTAGTTGGACCTCAAGCCCGGATT
CCATCTGTGGGCGGCGTACAACACAAACCAGACGGCGGCGCTATGTGGGTGCATTCCGGCAATGTAGGTG
GCAGAAATAATGTTGCTGCTGTTACTACTTGGGGAGATGACACTCATAGCGTTAATGTCGGCGCTCCCAG
CAGTGGCAGTGTATCCAGCAACAATTGGGTTGATGACAAGTCCAACTCAACCTTGGCACAAAACTCTTGG
AGCGACCCGGCCCCTGTTGGAGTTAGTTGGGGCAATAAGCAAAGCAAACCGCCAAGCAATAGTGCTTCAT
CAGGTTGGAGCACTGCTGCGGGCGTGGTGGATGGGGTTGATCTAGGATCTGAGTGGAACACGCACGGGGG
GATTATTGGAAAATCTCAGCAACAACAAAAACTAGCGGGACTTAACGTGGGAATGGTGAACGTAATTAAC
GCGGAGATCATTAAGCAAAGCAAGCAATACAGGATCCTTGTCGAGAACGGCTTTAAAAAGGAAGATGTAG
AGCGGGCATTAGTGATTGCTAATATGAACATCGAAGAGGCAGCCGATATGCTCCGTGCCAACTCATCCCT
ATCAATGGATGGTTGGCGTCGACATGATGAGTCCCTTGGATCTTATGCCGACCACAATAGTTCAACAAGC
AGCGGTGGATTTGCTGGTCGTTACCCGGTCAACAGTGGACAACCTTCAATGTCCTTTCCTCATAATAACC
TTATGAATAACATGGGAGGTACCGCTGTTACTGGAGGTAACAACAATACAAACATGACAGCTTTACAGGT
GCAAAAGTATTTAAATCAAGGGCAACATGGTGTCGCTGTTGGACCGCAAGCCGTTGGTAATTCTTCAGCA
GTATCTGTCGGATTTGGTCAGAACACGTCTAACGCAGCAGTGGCAGGAGCAGCCTCTGTAAATATAGCAG
CAAATACAAACAACCAACCGTCTGGTCAGCAAATTCGCATGCTAGGCCAGCAAATTCAGTTGGCCATTCA
TAGTGGTTTCATATCTAGTCAGATATTGACTCAACCGCTAACTCAAACAACCCTTAACCTTTTAAACCAA
CTTCTTAGCAATATTAAGCATCTCCAGGCTGCGCAGCAATCCCTTACCCGCGGGGGAAATGTCAATCCAA
TGGCAGTGAATGTGGCTATATCTAAATACAAGCAGCAAATCCAGAATTTACAGAACCAGATAAATGCACA
ACAGGCTGTGTATGTAAAACAGCAAAATATGCAACCAACTTCACAACAACAACAGCCCCAACAACAGCAA
CTTCCTTCTGTTCATCTAAGTAACTCAGGCAACGACTATTTAAGAGGTCACGATGCAATAAATAATTTGC
AAAGCAACTTTTCTGAGCTCAATATTAATAAGCCAAGTGGATATCAAGGAGCGTCCAATCAACAATCCCG
ATTAAATCAGTGGAAGCTTCCAGTATTAGATAAGGAGATCAACTCTGACAGTACGGAATTTTCTCGTGCC
CCAGGTGCAACGAAACAAAATTTGACGGCCAACACAAGCAACATAAACTCTTTGGGTCTTCAAAACGATA
GTACATGGTCAACTGGACGCAGTATTGGTGACGGTTGGCCTGATCCCTCATCTGATAACGAGAATAAAGA
CTGGTCTGTTGCTCAGCCAACTTCAGCAGCAACTGCTTACACTGATCTGGTCCAAGAGTTTGAGCCAGGC
AAGCCATGGAAGGGTTCACAGATCAAAAGCATAGAAGATGATCCCAGCATTACACCAGGAAGCGTTGCTA
GATCTCCATTGTCTATTAATTCGACGCCAAAAGATGCTGACATATTTGCCAATACCGGTAAAAATTCACC
GACTGATTTACCGCCACTAAGTTTATCGTCGTCTACATGGAGTTTTAATCCAAACCAAAATTATCCGAGT
CACAGTTGGTCTGACAATAGTCAACAATGTACCGCCACTTCGGAGCTTTGGACAAGCCCGCTAAATAAAT
CATCGTCTCGAGGTCCCCCGCCAGGATTGACTGCCAATTCAAATAAATCTGCAAATAGTAATGCGTCAAC
GCCAACAACTATTACCGGAGGTGCGAATGGATGGTTACAGCCTCGAAGTGGCGGTGTTCAAACCACAAAC
ACTAATTGGACAGGTGGTAACACCACTTGGGGCTCCAGTTGGTTGCTTTTGAAAAATCTAACAGCACAGA
TTGATGGTCCTACTTTGCGTACACTGTGTATGCAGCATGGGCCCCTTGTCAGCTTTCACCCGTATTTGAA
CCAAGGAATTGCCTTATGTAAATATACTACTCGTGAGGAGGCGAACAAGGCGCAAATGGCGTTAAACAAC
TGTGTCCTCGCCAACACCACAATATTTGCTGAATCTCCCAGCGAGAACGAGGTGCAAAGCATTATGCAGC
ACTTACCACAAACTCCTTCCTCTACAAGCTCTAGTGGAACTAGTGGTGGCAACGTCGGAGGCGTCGGCAC
TTCAGCCAATAATGCAAACAGTGGTTCTGCAGCTTGTCTGTCCGGAAACAATAGCGGCAACGGAAACGGC
AGCGCGAGCGGCGCCGGCAGCGGCAACAATGGCAACAGTAGCTGCAACAACAGTGCCGCCGGGGGGGGCA
GCAGCAGCAACAACACGATTACCACTGTAGCAAATTCGAATCTTGTTGGTTCTAGTGGCTCTGTCTCAAA
TTCCTCTGGCGTTACTGCTAACTCTAGTACTGTTTCTGTAGTTAGTTGTACAGCGAGTGGGAATTCCATA
AATGGGGCAGGTACTGCAAACAGTTCTGGTTCAAAGAGTAGTGCAAACAATTTAGCTAGCGGCCAGTCTA
GCGCTTCTAACTTAACTAATAGCACCAATTCAACATGGCGACAAACTAGCCAAAACCAAGCTCTTCAAAG
TCAAAGCAGGCCATCAGGCAGAGAAGCTGACTTTGATTATATATCTCTCGTTTATTCCATTGTTGATGAT
TAAGCGGCCGCTCGAGTCTAGAGGGCCCGCGGTTCGAAGGTAAGCCTATCCCTAACCCTCTCCTCGGTCT
CGATTCTACGCGTACCGGTCATCATCACCATCACCATTGAGTTTAAACCCGCTGATCAGCCTCGACTGTG
CCTTCTAAGGCCTGAGCTCGCTGATCAGCCTCGATCGAGGATCCAGACATGATAAGATACATTGATGAGT
TTGGACAAACCACAACTAGAATGCAGTGAAAAAAATGCTTTATTTGTGAAATTTGTGATGCTATTGCTTT
ATTTGTAACCATTATAAGCTGCAATAAACAAGTTAACAACAACAATTGCATTCATTTTATGTTTCAGGTT
CAGGGGGAGGTGTGGGAGGTTTTTTAAAGCAAGTAAAACCTCTACAAATGTGGTATGGCTGATTATGATC
AGTCGACCGATGCCCTTGAGAGCCTTCAACCCAGTCAGCTCCTTCCGGTGGGCGCGGGGCATGACTATCG
TCGCCGCACTTATGACTGTCTTCTTTATCATGCAACTCGTAGGACAGGTGCCGGCAGCGCTCTGGGTCAT
TTTCGGCGAGGACCGCTTTCGCTGGAGCGCGACGATGATCGGCCTGTCGCTTGCGGTATTCGGAATCTTG
CACGCCCTCGCTCAAGCCTTCGTCACTGGTCCCGCCACCAAACGTTTCGGCGAGAAGCAGGCCATTATCG
CCGGCATGGCGGCCGACGCGCTGGGCTACGTCTTGCTGGCGTTCGCGACGCGAGGCTGGATGGCCTTCCC
CATTATGATTCTTCTCGCTTCCGGCGGCATCGGGATGCCCGCGTTGCAGGCCATGCTGTCCAGGCAGGTA
GATGACGACCATCAGGGACAGCTTCAAGGATCGCTCGCGGCTCTTACCAGCCAGCAAAAGGCCAGGAACC
GTAAAAAGGCCGCGTTGCTGGCGTTTTTCCATAGGCTCCGCCCCCCTGACGAGCATCACAAAAATCGACG
CTCAAGTCAGAGGTGGCGAAACCCGACAGGACTATAAAGATACCAGGCGTTTCCCCCTGGAAGCTCCCTC
GTGCGCTCTCCTGTTCCGACCCTGCCGCTTACCGGATACCTGTCCGCCTTTCTCCCTTCGGGAAGCGTGG
CGCTTTCTCAATGCTCACGCTGTAGGTATCTCAGTTCGGTGTAGGTCGTTCGCTCCAAGCTGGGCTGTGT
GCACGAACCCCCCGTTCAGCCCGACCGCTGCGCCTTATCCGGTAACTATCGTCTTGAGTCCAACCCGGTA
AGACACGACTTATCGCCACTGGCAGCAGCCACTGGTAACAGGATTAGCAGAGCGAGGTATGTAGGCGGTG
CTACAGAGTTCTTGAAGTGGTGGCCTAACTACGGCTACACTAGAAGGACAGTATTTGGTATCTGCGCTCT
GCTGAAGCCAGTTACCTTCGGAAAAAGAGTTGGTAGCTCTTGATCCGGCAAACAAACCACCGCTGGTAGC
GGTGGTTTTTTTGTTTGCAAGCAGCAGATTACGCGCAGAAAAAAAGGATCTCAAGAAGATCCTTTGATCT
TTTCTACGGGGTCTGACGCTCAGTGGAACGAAAACTCACGTTAAGGGATTTTGGTCATGAGATTATCAAA
AAGGATCTTCACCTAGATCCTTTTAAATTAAAAATGAAGTTTTAAATCAATCTAAAGTATATATGAGTAA
ACTTGGTCTGACAGTTACCAATGCTTAATCAGTGAGGCACCTATCTCAGCGATCTGTCTATTTCGTTCAT
CCATAGTTGCCTGACTCCCCGTCGTGTAGATAACTACGATACGGGAGGGCTTACCATCTGGCCCCAGTGC
TGCAATGATACCGCGAGACCCACGCTCACCGGCTCCAGATTTATCAGCAATAAACCAGCCAGCCGGAAGG
GCCGAGCGCAGAAGTGGTCCTGCAACTTTATCCGCCTCCATCCAGTCTATTAATTGTTGCCGGGAAGCTA
GAGTAAGTAGTTCGCCAGTTAATAGTTTGCGCAACGTTGTTGCCATTGCTGCAGGCATCGTGGTGTCACG
CTCGTCGTTTGGTATGGCTTCATTCAGCTCCGGTTCCCAACGATCAAGGCGAGTTACATGATCCCCCATG
TTGTGCAAAAAAGCGGTTAGCTCCTTCGGTCCTCCGATCGTTGTCAGAAGTAAGTTGGCCGCAGTGTTAT
CACTCATGGTTATGGCAGCACTGCATAATTCTCTTACTGTCATGCCATCCGTAAGATGCTTTTCTGTGAC
TGGTGAGTACTCAACCAAGTCATTCTGAGAATAGTGTATGCGGCGACCGAGTTGCTCTTGCCCGGCGTCA
ACACGGGATAATACCGCGCCACATAGCAGAACTTTAAAAGTGCTCATCATTGGAAAACGTTCTTCGGGGC
GAAAACTCTCAAGGATCTTACCGCTGTTGAGATCCAGTTCGATGTAACCCACTCGTGCACCCAACTGATC
TTCAGCATCTTTTACTTTCACCAGCGTTTCTGGGTGAGCAAAAACAGGAAGGCAAAATGCCGCAAAAAAG
GGAATAAGGGCGACACGGAAATGTTGAATACTCATACTCTTCCTTTTTCAATATTATTGAAGCATTTATC
AGGGTTATTGTCTCATGAGCGGATACATATTTGAATGTATTTAGAAAAATAAACAAATAGGGGTTCCGCG
CACATTTCCCCGAAAAGTGCCACCTGACGTCTAAGAAACCATTATTATCATGACATTAACCTATAAAAAT
AGGCGTATCACGAGGCCCTTTCGT
